Addgene plasmid #138107: pYPQ143-ZmUbi
Purpose: (Empty Backbone) Golden Gate recipient and Gateway entry vector; assembly of 3 gRNAs driven by Zea mays Ubi promoter
Depositing lab: Yiping Qi. Depositing organization: University of Maryland, College Park. Publication: Expanding the scope of plant genome engineering with Cas12a orthologs and highly multiplexable editing systems. Zhang Y, Ren Q, Tang X, Liu S, Malzahn AA, Zhou J, Wang J, Yin D, Pan C, Yuan M, Huang L, Yang H, Zhao Y, Fang Q, Zheng X, Tian L, Cheng Y, Le Y, McCoy B, Franklin L, Selengut JD, Mount SM, Que Q, Zhang Y, Qi Y. Nat Commun. 2021 Mar 29;12(1):1944. doi: 10.1038/s41467-021-22330-w. PubMed 33782402.
Backbone
  Vector backbone: pYPQ143
  Vector type: Plant Expression, CRISPR
Growth in bacteria
  Bacterial resistance: Spectinomycin, 50 μg/mL
  Growth temperature: 37°C
  Growth strain: DH5alpha
  Copy number: High Copy
Gene/Insert
  Cloning method: Restriction Enzyme
Terms and licenses: Academic/Nonprofit Terms; Industry Terms: Not Available to Industry
How to cite: pYPQ143-ZmUbi was a gift from Yiping Qi (Addgene plasmid # 138107 ; http://n2t.net/addgene:138107 ; RRID:Addgene_138107)
