[The description below was written by a language model from this plasmid's Addgene catalogue record and pLannotate feature annotations shown in this document.]
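Description:
pYPQ143-ZmUbi is an empty-backbone plasmid of about 5.3 kb, derived from pYPQ143, that serves two roles in a plant CRISPR cloning system: it is a Golden Gate recipient into which three guide RNA units are assembled, and it is a Gateway entry clone from which the finished array can be moved into a destination vector. It is maintained in E. coli at high copy from a ColE1/pUC-type origin and selected with spectinomycin through an aadA (SmR) aminoglycoside adenylyltransferase gene, which sits downstream of a fragment of a class 1 integron Pc promoter and a remnant of a gentamicin resistance gene.

The functional cassette lies between two Gateway LR recombination sites. The upstream site is annotated as attL5 in the depositor sequence (and as an attL1 fragment overlapping an attB5 core in the sequencing-derived record), and the downstream site is attL2. This pairing suggests use in a multi-fragment LR reaction alongside a second entry clone, although the record does not name the partner vectors. Immediately inside the upstream att site is the roughly 2 kb maize polyubiquitin (ZmUbi) promoter, a strong Pol II promoter, which is intended to drive the assembled guide RNAs. Between this promoter and attL2 is a lacZα fragment with its lac promoter, operator and CAP binding site, plus pBluescript-derived MCS, T7 and T3 promoter remnants. This is presumably the placeholder displaced during Golden Gate assembly, allowing blue/white screening, but the type IIS sites are not annotated. rrnB T1 and T2 terminators insulate the cassette from backbone transcription. No terminator or guide-processing elements are annotated, and the two sequence records differ by only one nucleotide in length.
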