Features (pLannotate 1.2.2; 19 found; start..end, strand, type, name):
     25..43      -  rep_origin     f1 ori (fragment): f1 bacteriophage origin of replication; arrow indicates direction of (+) strand synthesis
     48..203     -  CDS            lacZα (fragment): LacZα fragment of β-galactosidase; lacZ fragment
    211..229     +  promoter       T7 promoter: promoter for bacteriophage T7 RNA polymerase
    238..261     -  misc_feature   MCS (fragment): pBluescript multiple cloning site
    340..356     -  protein_bind   lac operator: The lac repressor binds to the lac operator to inhibit transcription in E. coli. This inhibition can be relieved by adding lactose or isopropyl-β-D-thiogalactopyranoside (IPTG). lac repressor encoded by lacI
    364..394     -  promoter       lac promoter: promoter for the E. coli lac operon
    409..430     -  protein_bind   CAP binding site: CAP binding activates transcription in the presence of cAMP. E. coli catabolite activator protein
    495..594     -  protein_bind   attL2: mutant version of attL; recombination site for the Gateway® LR reaction LR Clonase™
    612..630     -  promoter       T7 promoter: promoter for bacteriophage T7 RNA polymerase
    820..843     +  promoter       Pc promoter (fragment): intI1 (promoter lies within the coding sequence); class 1 integron promoter
   1019..1075    +  CDS            GmR (fragment): gentamycin acetyltransferase; aacC1; confers resistance to gentamycin
   1082..1873    +  CDS            SmR: aminoglycoside adenylyltransferase (Murphy, 1985); aadA; confers resistance to spectinomycin and streptomycin
   1966..2554    +  rep_origin     ori: high-copy-number ColE1/pMB1/pBR322/pUC origin of replication
   2737..2829    +  CDS            lacI (fragment): lac repressor; lacI; The lac repressor binds to the lac operator to inhibit transcription in E. coli. This inhibition can be relieved by adding lactose or isopropyl-β-D-thiogalactopyranoside (IPTG).
   2884..2911    -  terminator     rrnB T2 terminator: transcription terminator T2 from the E. coli rrnB gene
   3043..3086    +  terminator     rrnB T1 terminator: Escherichia coli rrnB; transcription terminator T1 from the E. coli rrnB gene
   3133..3169    -  CDS            lacZα (fragment): LacZα fragment of β-galactosidase; lacZ fragment
   3185..3280    +  protein_bind   attL5: mutant version of attL; recombination site for the Gateway® LR reaction LR Clonase™
   3309..5306    +  promoter       Ubi promoter: maize polyubiquitin gene promoter
>Addgene plasmid #138107 | pYPQ143-ZmUbi | depositor full sequence | sequence record 266595 | pYPQ143-ZmUbi sequence 5311 bps
CCCAAGTGGTGGCTATCGAGACCGGCGCCGCTACAGGGCGCGTCCCATTCGCCATTCAGGCTGCGCAACT
GTTGGGAAGGGCGATCGGTGCGGGCCTCTTCGCTATTACGCCAGCTGGCGAAAGGGGGATGTGCTGCAAG
GCGATTAAGTTGGGTAACGCCAGGGTTTTCCCAGTCACGACGTTGTAAAACGACGGCCAGTGAGCGCGCG
TAATACGACTCACTATAGGGCGAATTGGGTACCGGGCCCCCCCTCGAGGTCCTCCAGCTTTTGTTCCCTT
TATTGAGGGTTAATTGCGCGCTTGGCGTAATCATGGTCATAGCTGTTTCCTGTGTGAAATTGTTATCCGC
TCACAATTCCACACAACATACCAGCCGGAAGCATAAAGTGTAAAGCCTGGGGTGCCTAATGAGTGAGCTA
ACTCACATTAATTGCGTTGCGCTCACTGCCCGCTTTCCACCGGTGGTCTCTCCAGACTAGTAAGGGCAAA
TTCGACCCAGCTTTCTTGTACAAAGTTGGCATTATAAAAAATAATTGCTCATCAATTTGTTGCAACGAAC
AGGTCACTATCAGTCAAAATAAAATCATTATTTGCCATCCAGCTGATATCCCCTATAGTGAGTCGTATTA
CATGGTCATAGCTGTTTCCTGGCAGCTCTGGCCCGTGTCTCAAAATCTCTGATGTTACATTGCACAAGAT
AAAAATATATCATCATGCCTCCTCTGGACCAGCCAGGACAGAAATGCCTCGACTTCGCTGCTGCCCAAGG
TTGCCGGGTGACGCACACCGTGGAAACGGATGAAGGCACGAACCCAGTGGACATAAGCCTGTTCGGTTCG
TAAGCTGTAATGCAAGTAGCGTATGCGCTCACGCAACTGGTCCAGAACCTTGACCGAACGCAGCGGTGGT
AACGGCGCAGTGGCGGTTTTCATGGCTTGTTATGACTGTTTTTTTGGGGTACAGTCTATGCCTCGGGCAT
CCAAGCAGCAAGCGCGTTACGCCGTGGGTCGATGTTTGATGTTATGGAGCAGCAACGATGTTACGCAGCA
GGGCAGTCGCCCTAAAACAAAGTTAAACATCATGAGGGAAGCGGTGATCGCCGAAGTATCGACTCAACTA
TCAGAGGTAGTTGGCGTCATCGAGCGCCATCTCGAACCGACGTTGCTGGCCGTACATTTGTACGGCTCCG
CAGTGGATGGCGGCCTGAAGCCACACAGTGATATTGATTTGCTGGTTACGGTGACCGTAAGGCTTGATGA
AACAACGCGGCGAGCTTTGATCAACGACCTTTTGGAAACTTCGGCTTCCCCTGGAGAGAGCGAGATTCTC
CGCGCTGTAGAAGTCACCATTGTTGTGCACGACGACATCATTCCGTGGCGTTATCCAGCTAAGCGCGAAC
TGCAATTTGGAGAATGGCAGCGCAATGACATTCTTGCAGGTATCTTCGAGCCAGCCACGATCGACATTGA
TCTGGCTATCTTGCTGACAAAAGCAAGAGAACATAGCGTTGCCTTGGTAGGTCCAGCGGCGGAGGAACTC
TTTGATCCGGTTCCTGAACAGGATCTATTTGAGGCGCTAAATGAAACCTTAACGCTATGGAACTCGCCGC
CCGACTGGGCTGGCGATGAGCGAAATGTAGTGCTTACGTTGTCCCGCATTTGGTACAGCGCAGTAACCGG
CAAAATCGCGCCGAAGGATGTCGCTGCCGACTGGGCAATGGAGCGCCTGCCGGCCCAGTATCAGCCCGTC
ATACTTGAAGCTAGACAGGCTTATCTTGGACAAGAAGAAGATCGCTTGGCCTCGCGCGCAGATCAGTTGG
AAGAATTTGTCCACTACGTGAAAGGCGAGATCACCAAGGTAGTCGGCAAATAACCCTCGAGCCACCCATG
ACCAAAATCCCTTAACGTGAGTTACGCGTCGTTCCACTGAGCGTCAGACCCCGTAGAAAAGATCAAAGGA
TCTTCTTGAGATCCTTTTTTTCTGCGCGTAATCTGCTGCTTGCAAACAAAAAAACCACCGCTACCAGCGG
TGGTTTGTTTGCCGGATCAAGAGCTACCAACTCTTTTTCCGAAGGTAACTGGCTTCAGCAGAGCGCAGAT
ACCAAATACTGTCCTTCTAGTGTAGCCGTAGTTAGGCCACCACTTCAAGAACTCTGTAGCACCGCCTACA
TACCTCGCTCTGCTAATCCTGTTACCAGTGGCTGCTGCCAGTGGCGATAAGTCGTGTCTTACCGGGTTGG
ACTCAAGACGATAGTTACCGGATAAGGCGCAGCGGTCGGGCTGAACGGGGGGTTCGTGCACACAGCCCAG
CTTGGAGCGAACGACCTACACCGAACTGAGATACCTACAGCGTGAGCATTGAGAAAGCGCCACGCTTCCC
GAAGGGAGAAAGGCGGACAGGTATCCGGTAAGCGGCAGGGTCGGAACAGGAGAGCGCACGAGGGAGCTTC
CAGGGGGAAACGCCTGGTATCTTTATAGTCCTGTCGGGTTTCGCCACCTCTGACTTGAGCGTCGATTTTT
GTGATGCTCGTCAGGGGGGCGGAGCCTATGGAAAAACGCCAGCAACGCGGCCTTTTTACGGTTCCTGGCC
TTTTGCTGGCCTTTTGCTCACATGTTCTTTCCTGCGTTATCCCCTGATTCTGTGGATAACCGTATTACCG
CCTTTGAGTGAGCTGATACCGCTCGCCGCAGCCGAACGACCGAGCGCAGCGAGTCAGTGAGCGAGGAAGC
GGAAGAGCGCCCAATACGCAAACCGCCTCTCCCCGCGCGTTGGCCGATTCATTAATGCAGCTGGCACGAC
AGGTTTCCCGACTGGAAAGCGGGCAGTGAGCGCAACGCAATTAATACGCGTACCGCTCGCCAGGAAGAGT
TTGTAGAAACGCAAAAAGGCCATCCGTCAGGATGGCCTTCTGCTTAGTTTGATGCCTGGCAGTTTATGGC
GGGCGTCCTGCCCGCCACCCTCCGGGCCGTTGCTTCACAACGTTCAAATCCGCTCCCGGCGGATTTGTCC
TACTCAGGAGAGCGTTCACCGACAAACAACAGATAAAACGAAAGGCCCAGTCTTCCGACTGAGCCTTTCG
TTTTATTTGATGCCTGGCAGTTCCCTACTCTCGCGTTAACGCTTGCATGGATGTTTTCCCAGTCACGACG
TTGTAAAACGACGGCCAGTCTTAAGCTCGGGCCCAAATAATGATTTTATTTTGACTGATAGTGACCTGTT
CGTTGCAACAAATTGATGAGCAATGCTTTTTTATAATGCCAACTTTGTATACAAAAGTTGCCCCATGGCG
TTCCCTCTAGATAACGCACTGCAGTGCAGCGTGACCCGGTCGTGCCCCTCTCTAGAGATAATGAGCATTG
CATGTCTAAGTTATAAAAAATTACCACATATTTTTTTTGTCACACTTGTTTGAAGTGCAGTTTATCTATC
TTTATACATATATTTAAACTTTACTCTACGAATAATATAATCTATAGTACTACAATAATATCAGTGTTTT
AGAGAATCATATAAATGAACAGTTAGACATGGTCTAAAGGACAATTGAGTATTTTGACAACAGGACTCTA
CAGTTTTATCTTTTTAGTGTGCATGTGTTCTCCTTTTTTTTTGCAAATAGCTTCACCTATATAATACTTC
ATCCATTTTATTAGTACATCCATTTAGGGTTTAGGGTTAATGGTTTTTATAGACTAATTTTTTTAGTACA
TCTATTTTATTCTATTTTAGCCTCTAAATTAAGAAAACTAAAACTCTATTTTAGTTTTTTTATTTAATAA
TTTAGATATAAAATAGAATAAAATAAAGTGACTAAAAATTAAACAAATACCCTTTAAGAAATTAAAAAAA
CTAAGGAAACATTTTTCTTGTTTCGAGTAGATAATGCCAGCCTGTTAAACGCCGTCGACGAGTCTAACGG
ACACCAACCAGCGAACCAGCAGCGTCGCGTCGGGCCAAGCGAAGCAGACGGCACGGCATCTCTGTCGCTG
CCTCTGGACCCCTCTCGAGAGTTCCGCTCCACCGTTGGACTTGCTCCGCTGTCGGCATCCAGAAATTGCG
TGGCGGAGCGGCAGACGTGAGCCGGCACGGCAGGCGGCCTCCTCCTCCTCTCACGGCACCGGCAGCTACG
GGGGATTCCTTTCCCACCGCTCCTTCGCTTTCCCTTCCTCGCCCGCCGTAATAAATAGACACCCCCTCCA
CACCCTCTTTCCCCAACCTCGTGTTGTTCGGAGCGCACACACACACAACCAGATCTCCCCCAAATCCACC
CGTCGGCACCTCCGCTTCAAGGTACGCCGCTCGTCCTCCCCCCCCCCCCCCTCTCTACCTTCTCTAGATC
GGCGTTCCGGTCCATGGTTAGGGCCCGGTAGTTCTACTTCTGTTCATGTTTGTGTTAGATCCGTGTTTGT
GTTAGATCCGTGCTGCTAGCGTTCGTACACGGATGCGACCTGTACGTCAGACACGTTCTGATTGCTAACT
TGCCAGTGTTTCTCTTTGGGGAATCCTGGGATGGCTCTAGCCGTTCCGCAGACGGGATCGATTTCATGAT
TTTTTTTGTTTCGTTGCATAGGGTTTGGTTTGCCCTTTTCCTTTATTTCAATATATGCCGTGCACTTGTT
TGTCGGGTCATCTTTTCATGCTTTTTTTTGTCTTGGTTGTGATGATGTGGTCTGGTTGGGCGGTCGTTCT
AGATCGGAGTAGAATTAATTCTGTTTCAAACTACCTGGTGGATTTATTAATTTTGGATCTGTATGTGTGT
GCCATACATATTCATAGTTACGAATTGAAGATGATGGATGGAAATATCGATCTAGGATAGGTATACATGT
TGATGCGGGTTTTACTGATGCATATACAGAGATGCTTTTTGTTCGCTTGGTTGTGATGATGTGGTGTGGT
TGGGCGGTCGTTCATTCGTTCTAGATCGGAGTAGAATACTGTTTCAAACTACCTGGTGTATTTATTAATT
TTGGAACTGTATGTGTGTGTCATACATCTTCATAGTTACGAGTTTAAGATGGATGGAAATATCGATCTAG
GATAGGTATACATGTTGATGTGGGTTTTACTGATGCATATACATGATGGCATATGCAGCATCTATTCATA
TGCTCTAACCTTGAGTACCTATCTATTATAATAAACAAGTATGTTTTATAATTATTTTGATCTTGATATA
CTTGGATGATGGCATATGCAGCAGCTATATGTGGATTTTTTTAGCCCTGCCTTCATACGCTATTTATTTG
CTTGGTACTGTTTCTTTTGTCGATGCTCACCCTGTTGTTTGGTGTTACTTCTGCAGGGATC
