Features (pLannotate 1.2.2; 21 found; start..end, strand, type, name):
     25..43      -  rep_origin     f1 ori (fragment): f1 bacteriophage origin of replication; arrow indicates direction of (+) strand synthesis
     48..203     -  CDS            lacZα (fragment): LacZα fragment of β-galactosidase; lacZ fragment
    211..229     +  promoter       T7 promoter: promoter for bacteriophage T7 RNA polymerase
    238..261     -  misc_feature   MCS (fragment): pBluescript multiple cloning site
    277..295     -  promoter       T3 promoter: promoter for bacteriophage T3 RNA polymerase
    340..356     -  protein_bind   lac operator: The lac repressor binds to the lac operator to inhibit transcription in E. coli. This inhibition can be relieved by adding lactose or isopropyl-β-D-thiogalactopyranoside (IPTG). lac repressor encoded by lacI
    364..394     -  promoter       lac promoter: promoter for the E. coli lac operon
    409..430     -  protein_bind   CAP binding site: CAP binding activates transcription in the presence of cAMP. E. coli catabolite activator protein
    495..594     -  protein_bind   attL2: mutant version of attL; recombination site for the Gateway® LR reaction LR Clonase™
    612..630     -  promoter       T7 promoter: promoter for bacteriophage T7 RNA polymerase
    820..843     +  promoter       Pc promoter (fragment): intI1 (promoter lies within the coding sequence); class 1 integron promoter
   1019..1075    +  CDS            GmR (fragment): gentamycin acetyltransferase; aacC1; confers resistance to gentamycin
   1082..1873    +  CDS            SmR: aminoglycoside adenylyltransferase (Murphy, 1985); aadA; confers resistance to spectinomycin and streptomycin
   1966..2554    +  rep_origin     ori: high-copy-number ColE1/pMB1/pBR322/pUC origin of replication
   2737..2829    +  CDS            lacI (fragment): lac repressor; lacI; The lac repressor binds to the lac operator to inhibit transcription in E. coli. This inhibition can be relieved by adding lactose or isopropyl-β-D-thiogalactopyranoside (IPTG).
   2884..2911    -  terminator     rrnB T2 terminator: transcription terminator T2 from the E. coli rrnB gene
   3043..3086    +  terminator     rrnB T1 terminator: Escherichia coli rrnB; transcription terminator T1 from the E. coli rrnB gene
   3133..3169    -  CDS            lacZα (fragment): LacZα fragment of β-galactosidase; lacZ fragment
   3185..3268    +  protein_bind   attL1 (fragment): mutant version of attL; recombination site for the Gateway® LR reaction LR Clonase™
   3259..3279    +  protein_bind   attB5: mutant version of attB; core recombination site for the Gateway® BP reaction BP Clonase™
   3308..5305    +  promoter       Ubi promoter: maize polyubiquitin gene promoter
>Addgene plasmid #138107 | pYPQ143-ZmUbi | addgene full sequence | sequence record 271975 | Addgene NGS Result
CCCAAGTGGTGGCTATCGAGACCGGCGCCGCTACAGGGCGCGTCCCATTCGCCATTCAGGCTGCGCAACT
GTTGGGAAGGGCGATCGGTGCGGGCCTCTTCGCTATTACGCCAGCTGGCGAAAGGGGGATGTGCTGCAAG
GCGATTAAGTTGGGTAACGCCAGGGTTTTCCCAGTCACGACGTTGTAAAACGACGGCCAGTGAGCGCGCG
TAATACGACTCACTATAGGGCGAATTGGGTACCGGGCCCCCCCTCGAGGTCCTCCAGCTTTTGTTCCCTT
TAGTGAGGGTTAATTGCGCGCTTGGCGTAATCATGGTCATAGCTGTTTCCTGTGTGAAATTGTTATCCGC
TCACAATTCCACACAACATACGAGCCGGAAGCATAAAGTGTAAAGCCTGGGGTGCCTAATGAGTGAGCTA
ACTCACATTAATTGCGTTGCGCTCACTGCCCGCTTTCCACCGGTGGTCTCTCCAGACTAGTAAGGGCGAA
TTCGACCCAGCTTTCTTGTACAAAGTTGGCATTATAAAAAATAATTGCTCATCAATTTGTTGCAACGAAC
AGGTCACTATCAGTCAAAATAAAATCATTATTTGCCATCCAGCTGATATCCCCTATAGTGAGTCGTATTA
CATGGTCATAGCTGTTTCCTGGCAGCTCTGGCCCGTGTCTCAAAATCTCTGATGTTACATTGCACAAGAT
AAAAATATATCATCATGCCTCCTCTGGACCAGCCAGGACAGAAATGCCTCGACTTCGCTGCTACCCAAGG
TTGCCGGGTGACGCACACCGTGGAAACGGATGAAGGCACGAACCCAGTGGACATAAGCCTGTTCGGTTCG
TAAGCTGTAATGCAAGTAGCGTATGCGCTCACGCAACTGGTCCAGAACCTTGACCGAACGCAGCGGTGGT
AACGGCGCAGTGGCGGTTTTCATGGCTTGTTATGACTGTTTTTTTGGGGTACAGTCTATGCCTCGGGCAT
CCAAGCAGCAAGCGCGTTACGCCGTGGGTCGATGTTTGATGTTATGGAGCAGCAACGATGTTACGCAGCA
GGGCAGTCGCCCTAAAACAAAGTTAAACATTATGAGGGAAGCGGTGATCGCCGAAGTATCGACTCAACTA
TCAGAGGTAGTTGGCGTCATCGAGCGCCATCTCGAACCGACGTTGCTGGCCGTACATTTGTACGGCTCCG
CAGTGGATGGCGGCCTGAAGCCACACAGTGATATTGATTTGCTGGTTACGGTGACCGTAAGGCTTGATGA
AACAACGCGGCGAGCTTTGATCAACGACCTTTTGGAAACTTCGGCTTCCCCTGGAGAGAGCGAGATTCTC
CGCGCTGTAGAAGTCACCATTGTTGTGCACGACGACATCATTCCGTGGCGTTATCCAGCTAAGCGCGAAC
TGCAATTTGGAGAATGGCAGCGCAATGACATTCTTGCAGGTATCTTCGAGCCAGCCACGATCGACATTGA
TCTGGCTATCTTGCTGACAAAAGCAAGAGAACATAGCGTTGCCTTGGTAGGTCCAGCGGCGGAGGAACTC
TTTGATCCGGTTCCTGAACAGGATCTATTTGAGGCGCTAAATGAAACCTTAACGCTATGGAACTCGCCGC
CCGACTGGGCTGGCGATGAGCGAAATGTAGTGCTTACGTTGTCCCGCATTTGGTACAGCGCAGTAACCGG
CAAAATCGCGCCGAAGGATGTCGCTGCCGACTGGGCAATGGAGCGCCTGCCGGCCCAGTATCAGCCCGTC
ATACTTGAAGCTAGACAGGCTTATCTTGGACAAGAAGAAGATCGCTTGGCCTCGCGCGCAGATCAGTTGG
AAGAATTTGTCCACTACGTGAAAGGCGAGATCACCAAGGTAGTCGGCAAATAACCCTCGAGCCACCCATG
ACCAAAATCCCTTAACGTGAGTTACGCGTCGTTCCACTGAGCGTCAGACCCCGTAGAAAAGATCAAAGGA
TCTTCTTGAGATCCTTTTTTTCTGCGCGTAATCTGCTGCTTGCAAACAAAAAAACCACCGCTACCAGCGG
TGGTTTGTTTGCCGGATCAAGAGCTACCAACTCTTTTTCCGAAGGTAACTGGCTTCAGCAGAGCGCAGAT
ACCAAATACTGTTCTTCTAGTGTAGCCGTAGTTAGGCCACCACTTCAAGAACTCTGTAGCACCGCCTACA
TACCTCGCTCTGCTAATCCTGTTACCAGTGGCTGCTGCCAGTGGCGATAAGTCGTGTCTTACCGGGTTGG
ACTCAAGACGATAGTTACCGGATAAGGCGCAGCGGTCGGGCTGAACGGGGGGTTCGTGCACACAGCCCAG
CTTGGAGCGAACGACCTACACCGAACTGAGATACCTACAGCGTGAGCTATGAGAAAGCGCCACGCTTCCC
GAAGGGAGAAAGGCGGACAGGTATCCGGTAAGCGGCAGGGTCGGAACAGGAGAGCGCACGAGGGAGCTTC
CAGGGGGAAACGCCTGGTATCTTTATAGTCCTGTCGGGTTTCGCCACCTCTGACTTGAGCGTCGATTTTT
GTGATGCTCGTCAGGGGGGCGGAGCCTATGGAAAAACGCCAGCAACGCGGCCTTTTTACGGTTCCTGGCC
TTTTGCTGGCCTTTTGCTCACATGTTCTTTCCTGCGTTATCCCCTGATTCTGTGGATAACCGTATTACCG
CCTTTGAGTGAGCTGATACCGCTCGCCGCAGCCGAACGACCGAGCGCAGCGAGTCAGTGAGCGAGGAAGC
GGAAGAGCGCCCAATACGCAAACCGCCTCTCCCCGCGCGTTGGCCGATTCATTAATGCAGCTGGCACGAC
AGGTTTCCCGACTGGAAAGCGGGCAGTGAGCGCAACGCAATTAATACGCGTACCGCGAGCCAGGAAGAGT
TTGTAGAAACGCAAAAAGGCCATCCGTCAGGATGGCCTTCTGCTTAGTTTGATGCCTGGCAGTTTATGGC
GGGCGTCCTGCCCGCCACCCTCCGGGCCGTTGCTTCACAACGTTCAAATCCGCTCCCGGCGGATTTGTCC
TACTCAGGAGAGCGTTCACCGACAAACAACAGATAAAACGAAAGGCCCAGTCTTCCGACTGAGCCTTTCG
TTTTATTTGATGCCTGGCAGTTCCCTACTCTCGCGTTAACGCTTGCATGGATGTTTTCCCAGTCACGACG
TTGTAAAACGACGGCCAGTCTTAAGCTCGGGCCCAATAATGATTTTATTTTGACTGATAGTGACCTGTTC
GTTGCAACAAATTGATGAGCAATGCTTTTTTATAATGCCAACTTTGTATACAAAAGTTGCCCCATGGCGT
TCCCTCTAGATAACGCACTGCAGTGCAGCGTGACCCGGTCGTGCCCCTCTCTAGAGATAATGAGCATTGC
ATGTCTAAGTTATAAAAAATTACCACATATTTTTTTTGTCACACTTGTTTGAAGTGCAGTTTATCTATCT
TTATACATATATTTAAACTTTACTCTACGAATAATATAATCTATAGTACTACAATAATATCAGTGTTTTA
GAGAATCATATAAATGAACAGTTAGACATGGTCTAAAGGACAATTGAGTATTTTGACAACAGGACTCTAC
AGTTTTATCTTTTTAGTGTGCATGTGTTCTCCTTTTTTTTTGCAAATAGCTTCACCTATATAATACTTCA
TCCATTTTATTAGTACATCCATTTAGGGTTTAGGGTTAATGGTTTTTATAGACTAATTTTTTTAGTACAT
CTATTTTATTCTATTTTAGCCTCTAAATTAAGAAAACTAAAACTCTATTTTAGTTTTTTTATTTAATAAT
TTAGATATAAAATAGAATAAAATAAAGTGACTAAAAATTAAACAAATACCCTTTAAGAAATTAAAAAAAC
TAAGGAAACATTTTTCTTGTTTCGAGTAGATAATGCCAGCCTGTTAAACGCCGTCGACGAGTCTAACGGA
CACCAACCAGCGAACCAGCAGCGTCGCGTCGGGCCAAGCGAAGCAGACGGCACGGCATCTCTGTCGCTGC
CTCTGGACCCCTCTCGAGAGTTCCGCTCCACCGTTGGACTTGCTCCGCTGTCGGCATCCAGAAATTGCGT
GGCGGAGCGGCAGACGTGAGCCGGCACGGCAGGCGGCCTCCTCCTCCTCTCACGGCACCGGCAGCTACGG
GGGATTCCTTTCCCACCGCTCCTTCGCTTTCCCTTCCTCGCCCGCCGTAATAAATAGACACCCCCTCCAC
ACCCTCTTTCCCCAACCTCGTGTTGTTCGGAGCGCACACACACACAACCAGATCTCCCCCAAATCCACCC
GTCGGCACCTCCGCTTCAAGGTACGCCGCTCGTCCTCCCCCCCCCCCCCCTCTCTACCTTCTCTAGATCG
GCGTTCCGGTCCATGGTTAGGGCCCGGTAGTTCTACTTCTGTTCATGTTTGTGTTAGATCCGTGTTTGTG
TTAGATCCGTGCTGCTAGCGTTCGTACACGGATGCGACCTGTACGTCAGACACGTTCTGATTGCTAACTT
GCCAGTGTTTCTCTTTGGGGAATCCTGGGATGGCTCTAGCCGTTCCGCAGACGGGATCGATTTCATGATT
TTTTTTGTTTCGTTGCATAGGGTTTGGTTTGCCCTTTTCCTTTATTTCAATATATGCCGTGCACTTGTTT
GTCGGGTCATCTTTTCATGCTTTTTTTTGTCTTGGTTGTGATGATGTGGTCTGGTTGGGCGGTCGTTCTA
GATCGGAGTAGAATTAATTCTGTTTCAAACTACCTGGTGGATTTATTAATTTTGGATCTGTATGTGTGTG
CCATACATATTCATAGTTACGAATTGAAGATGATGGATGGAAATATCGATCTAGGATAGGTATACATGTT
GATGCGGGTTTTACTGATGCATATACAGAGATGCTTTTTGTTCGCTTGGTTGTGATGATGTGGTGTGGTT
GGGCGGTCGTTCATTCGTTCTAGATCGGAGTAGAATACTGTTTCAAACTACCTGGTGTATTTATTAATTT
TGGAACTGTATGTGTGTGTCATACATCTTCATAGTTACGAGTTTAAGATGGATGGAAATATCGATCTAGG
ATAGGTATACATGTTGATGTGGGTTTTACTGATGCATATACATGATGGCATATGCAGCATCTATTCATAT
GCTCTAACCTTGAGTACCTATCTATTATAATAAACAAGTATGTTTTATAATTATTTTGATCTTGATATAC
TTGGATGATGGCATATGCAGCAGCTATATGTGGATTTTTTTAGCCCTGCCTTCATACGCTATTTATTTGC
TTGGTACTGTTTCTTTTGTCGATGCTCACCCTGTTGTTTGGTGTTACTTCTGCAGGGATC
